>Addgene plasmid #193190 | pSFFV-dNme2Cas9 | addgene full sequence | sequence record 381070 | Addgene NGS Result
ATACATATTTGAATGTATTTAGAAAAATAAACAAATAGGGGTTCCGCGCACATTTCCCCGAAAAGTGCCA
CCTGACGTCAATGTAGTCTTATGCAATACTCTTGTAGTCTTGCAACATGGTAACGATGAGTTAGCAACAT
GCCTTACAAGGAGAGAAAAAGCACCGTGCATGCCGATTGGTGGAAGTAAGGTGGTACGATCGTGCCTTAT
TAGGAAGGCAACAGACGGGTCTGACATGGATTGGACGAACCACTGAATTGCCGCATTGCAGAGATATTGT
ATTTAAGTGCCTAGCTCGATACATAAACGGGTCTCTCTGGTTAGACCAGATCTGAGCCTGGGAGCTCTCT
GGCTAACTAGGGAACCCACTGCTTAAGCCTCAATAAAGCTTGCCTTGAGTGCTTCAAGTAGTGTGTGCCC
GTCTGTTGTGTGACTCTGGTAACTAGAGATCCCTCAGACCCTTTTAGTCAGTGTGGAAAATCTCTAGCAG
TGGCGCCCGAACAGGGACTTGAAAGCGAAAGGGAAACCAGAGGAGCTCTCTCGACGCAGGACTCGGCTTG
CTGAAGCGCGCACGGCAAGAGGCGAGGGGCGGCGACTGGTGAGTACGCCAAAAATTTTGACTAGCGGAGG
CTAGAAGGAGAGAGATGGGTGCGAGAGCGTCAGTATTAAGCGGGGGAGAATTAGATCGCGATGGGAAAAA
ATTCGGTTAAGGCCAGGGGGAAAGAAAAAATATAAATTAAAACATATAGTATGGGCAAGCAGGGAGCTAG
AACGATTCGCAGTTAATCCTGGCCTGTTAGAAACATCAGAAGGCTGTAGACAAATACTGGGACAGCTACA
ACCATCCCTTCAGACAGGATCAGAAGAACTTAGATCATTATATAATACAGTAGCAACCCTCTATTGTGTG
CATCAAAGGATAGAGATAAAAGACACCAAGGAAGCTTTAGACAAGATAGAGGAAGAGCAAAACAAAAGTA
AGACCACCGCACAGCAAGCGGCCCTGATCTTCAGACCTGGAGGAGGAGATATGAGGGACAATTGGAGAAG
TGAATTATATAAATATAAAGTAGTAAAAATTGAACCATTAGGAGTAGCACCCACCAAGGCAAAGAGAAGA
GTGGTGCAGAGAGAAAAAAGAGCAGTGGGAATAGGAGCTTTGTTCCTTGGGTTCTTGGGAGCAGCAGGAA
GCACTATGGGCGCAGCGTCAATGACGCTGACGGTACAGGCCAGACAATTATTGTCTGGTATAGTGCAGCA
GCAGAACAATTTGCTGAGGGCTATTGAGGCGCAACAGCATCTGTTGCAACTCACAGTCTGGGGCATCAAG
CAGCTCCAGGCAAGAATCCTGGCTGTGGAAAGATACCTAAAGGATCAACAGCTCCTGGGGATTTGGGGTT
GCTCTGGAAAACTCATTTGCACCACTGCTGTGCCTTGGAATGCTAGTTGGAGTAATGAATCTCTGGAACA
GATTTGGAATCACACGACCTGGATGGAGTGGGACAGAGAAATTAACAATTACACAAGCTTAATACACTCC
TTAATTGAAGAATCGCAAAACCAGCAAGAAAAGAATGAACAAGAATTATTGGAATTAGATAAATGGGCAA
GTTTGTGGAATTGGTTTAACATAACAAATTGGCTGTGGTATATAAAATTATTCATAATGATAGTAGGAGG
CTTGGTAGGTTTAAGAATAGTTTTTGCTGTACTTTCTATAGTGAATAGAGTTAGGCAGGGATATTCACCA
TTATCGTTTCAGACCCACCTCCCAACCCCGAGGGGACCCGACAGGCCCGAAGGAATAGAAGAAGAAGGTG
GAGAGAGAGACAGAGACAGATCCATTCGATTAGTGAACGGATCTCGACGGTATCGGTTAACTTTTAAAAG
AAAAGGGGGGATTGGGGGGTACAGTGCAGGGGAAAGAATAGTAGACATAATAGCAACAGACATACAAACT
AAAGAATTACAAAAACAAATTACAAAAATTCAAAATTTTCGGGTTTATTACAGGGACAGCAGAGATCCAG
TTTGGATCGATAAGCTTGATATCGAATTCGGGAGGTGGTCCCTGCAGTTACGCCAATGATAACCCCCGCC
AGAAAAATCTTAGTAGCCTTCCCTTTTTGTTTTCCGTGCCCCAACTCGGCGGATTGACTCGGCCCCTTCC
GGAAACACCCGAATCAACTTCTAGTCAAATTATTGTTCACGCCGCAATGACCCACCCCTGGCCCGCGTCT
GTGGAACTGACCCCTGGTGTACAGGAGAGTTCGCTGCTGAAAGTGGTCCCAAAGGGGTACTAGTTTTTAA
GCTCCCAACTCCCCCTCCCCCAGCGTCTGGAGGATTCCACACCCTCGCACCGCAGGGGCGAGGAAGTGGG
CGGAGTCCGGTTTTGGCGCCAGCCGCTGAGGCTGCCAAGCAGAAAAGCCACCGCTGAGGAGACTCCGGTC
ACTGTCCTCGCCCCGCCTCCCCCTTCCCTCCCCTTGGGGACCACCGGGCGCCACGCCGCGAACGGTAAGT
GCCGCGGTCGTCGGCGCCTCCGCCCTCCCCCTAGGGCCCCAATTCCCAGCGGGCGCGGCGCGCGGCCCCG
CGCGCAGCTCCCGGCTCCCTCCCCCTTCGGATGTGGCTTGAGCTGTAGGCGCGGAGTCCTGCAGCCCCGA
TAAAATAAAAGATTTTATTTAGTCTCCAGAAAAAGGGGGGAATGAAAGACCCCACCTGTAGGTTTGGCAA
GCTAGCTGCAGTAACGCCATTTTGCAAGGCATGGAAAAATACCAAACCAAGAATAGAGAAGTTCAGATCA
AGGGCGGGTACATGAAAATAGCTAACGTTGGGCCAAACAGGATATCTGCGGTGAGCAGTTTCGGCCCCGG
CCCGGGGCCAAGAACAGATGGTCACCGCAGTTTCGGCCCCGGCCCGAGGCCAAGAACAGATGGTCCCCAG
ATATGGCCCAACCCTCAGCAGTTTCTTAAGACCCATCAGATGTTTCCAGGCTCCCCCAAGGACCTGAAAT
GACCCTGCGCCTTATTTGAATTAACCAATCAGCCTGCTTCTCGCTTCTGTTCGCGCGCTTCTGCTTCCCG
AGCTCTATAAAAGAGCTCACAACCCCTCACTCGGCGCGCCAGTCCTCCGACAGACTGAGTCGCCCGGTAA
GCAGACAGTGGTTCAAAGTTTTTTTCTTCCATTTCAGGTGTCGTGAACACCGCCACCATGGTGCCTAAGA
AGAAGAGAAAGGTGGAAGATAAACGCCCAGCAGCTACAAAGAAGGCAGGTCAAGCCAAGAAAAAGAAAAT
GGCCGCCTTCAAGCCTAACCCAATCAATTACATCCTGGGACTGGCCATCGGAATCGCATCCGTGGGATGG
GCTATGGTGGAGATCGACGAGGAGGAGAATCCTATCCGGCTGATCGATCTGGGCGTGAGAGTGTTTGAGA
GGGCCGAGGTGCCAAAGACCGGCGATTCTCTGGCTATGGCCCGGAGACTGGCACGGAGCGTGAGGCGCCT
GACACGGAGAAGGGCACACAGGCTGCTGAGGGCACGCCGGCTGCTGAAGAGAGAGGGCGTGCTGCAGGCA
GCAGACTTCGATGAGAATGGCCTGATCAAGAGCCTGCCAAACACCCCCTGGCAGCTGAGAGCAGCCGCCC
TGGACAGGAAGCTGACACCACTGGAGTGGTCTGCCGTGCTGCTGCACCTGATCAAGCACCGCGGCTACCT
GAGCCAGCGGAAGAACGAGGGAGAGACAGCAGACAAGGAGCTGGGCGCCCTGCTGAAGGGAGTGGCCAAC
AATGCCCACGCCCTGCAGACCGGCGATTTCAGGACACCTGCCGAGCTGGCCCTGAATAAGTTTGAGAAGG
AGTCCGGCCACATCAGAAACCAGAGGGGCGACTATAGCCACACCTTCTCCCGCAAGGATCTGCAGGCCGA
GCTGATCCTGCTGTTCGAGAAGCAGAAGGAGTTTGGCAATCCACACGTGAGCGGAGGCCTGAAGGAGGGA
ATCGAGACCCTGCTGATGACACAGAGGCCTGCCCTGTCCGGCGACGCAGTGCAGAAGATGCTGGGACACT
GCACCTTCGAGCCTGCAGAGCCAAAGGCCGCCAAGAACACCTACACAGCCGAGCGGTTTATCTGGCTGAC
AAAGCTGAACAATCTGAGAATCCTGGAGCAGGGATCCGAGAGGCCACTGACCGACACAGAGAGGGCCACC
CTGATGGATGAGCCTTACCGGAAGTCTAAGCTGACATATGCCCAGGCCAGAAAGCTGCTGGGCCTGGAGG
ACACCGCCTTCTTTAAGGGCCTGAGATACGGCAAGGATAATGCCGAGGCCTCCACACTGATGGAGATGAA
GGCCTATCACGCCATCTCTCGCGCCCTGGAGAAGGAGGGCCTGAAGGACAAGAAGTCCCCCCTGAACCTG
AGCTCCGAGCTGCAGGATGAGATCGGCACCGCCTTCTCTCTGTTTAAGACCGACGAGGATATCACAGGCC
GCCTGAAGGACAGGGTGCAGCCTGAGATCCTGGAGGCCCTGCTGAAGCACATCTCTTTCGATAAGTTTGT
GCAGATCAGCCTGAAGGCCCTGAGAAGGATCGTGCCACTGATGGAGCAGGGCAAGCGGTACGACGAGGCC
TGCGCCGAGATCTACGGCGATCACTATGGCAAGAAGAACACAGAGGAGAAGATCTATCTGCCCCCTATCC
CTGCCGACGAGATCAGAAATCCTGTGGTGCTGAGGGCCCTGTCCCAGGCAAGAAAAGTGATCAACGGAGT
GGTGCGCCGGTACGGATCTCCAGCCCGGATCCACATCGAGACCGCCAGAGAAGTGGGCAAGAGCTTCAAG
GACCGGAAGGAGATCGAGAAGAGACAGGAGGAGAATCGCAAGGATCGGGAGAAGGCCGCCGCCAAGTTTA
GGGAGTACTTCCCTAACTTTGTGGGCGAGCCAAAGTCTAAGGACATCCTGAAGCTGCGCCTGTACGAGCA
GCAGCACGGCAAGTGTCTGTATAGCGGCAAGGAGATCAATCTGGTGCGGCTGAACGAGAAGGGCTATGTG
GAGATCGATGCCGCCCTGCCTTTCTCCAGAACCTGGGACGATTCTTTTAACAATAAGGTGCTGGTGCTGG
GCAGCGAGAACCAGAATAAGGGCAATCAGACACCATACGAGTATTTCAATGGCAAGGACAACTCCAGGGA
GTGGCAGGAGTTCAAGGCCCGCGTGGAGACCTCTAGATTTCCCAGGAGCAAGAAGCAGCGGATCCTGCTG
CAGAAGTTCGACGAGGATGGCTTTAAGGAGTGCAACCTGAATGACACCAGATACGTGAACCGGTTCCTGT
GCCAGTTTGTGGCCGATCACATCCTGCTGACCGGCAAGGGCAAGAGAAGGGTGTTCGCCTCTAATGGCCA
GATCACAAACCTGCTGAGGGGATTTTGGGGACTGAGGAAGGTGCGGGCAGAGAATGACAGACACCACGCA
CTGGATGCAGTGGTGGTGGCATGCAGCACCGTGGCAATGCAGCAGAAGATCACAAGATTCGTGAGGTATA
AGGAGATGAACGCCTTTGACGGCAAGACCATCGATAAGGAGACAGGCAAGGTGCTGCACCAGAAGACCCA
CTTCCCCCAGCCTTGGGAGTTCTTTGCCCAGGAAGTGATGATCCGGGTGTTCGGCAAGCCAGACGGCAAG
CCTGAGTTTGAGGAGGCCGATACCCCAGAGAAGCTGAGGACACTGCTGGCAGAGAAGCTGTCTAGCAGGC
CAGAGGCAGTGCACGAGTACGTGACCCCACTGTTCGTGTCCAGGGCACCCAATCGGAAGATGTCTGGCGC
CCACAAGGACACACTGAGAAGCGCCAAGAGGTTTGTGAAGCACAACGAGAAGATCTCCGTGAAGAGAGTG
TGGCTGACCGAGATCAAGCTGGCCGATCTGGAGAACATGGTGAATTACAAGAACGGCAGGGAGATCGAGC
TGTATGAGGCCCTGAAGGCAAGGCTGGAGGCCTACGGAGGAAATGCCAAGCAGGCCTTCGACCCAAAGGA
TAACCCCTTTTATAAGAAGGGAGGACAGCTGGTGAAGGCCGTGCGGGTGGAGAAGACCCAGGAGAGCGGC
GTGCTGCTGAATAAGAAGAACGCCTACACAATCGCCGACAATGGCGATATGGTGAGAGTGGACGTGTTCT
GTAAGGTGGATAAGAAGGGCAAGAATCAGTACTTTATCGTGCCTATCTATGCCTGGCAGGTGGCCGAGAA
CATCCTGCCAGACATCGATTGCAAGGGCTACAGAATCGACGATAGCTATACATTCTGTTTTTCCCTGCAC
AAGTATGACCTGATCGCCTTCCAGAAGGATGAGAAGTCCAAGGTGGAGTTTGCCTACTATATCAATTGCG
ACTCCTCTAACGGCAGGTTCTACCTGGCCTGGCACGATAAGGGCAGCAAGGAGCAGCAGTTTCGCATCTC
CACCCAGAATCTGGTGCTGATCCAGAAGTATCAGGTGAACGAGCTGGGCAAGGAGATCAGGCCATGTCGG
CTGAAGAAGCGCCCACCCGTGCGGGAGGATAAGCGGCCCGCAGCAACCAAGAAGGCAGGACAGGCCAAGA
AGAAGAAGTACCCCTATGACGTGCCTGACTACGCCGGGTATCCCTACGACGTGCCTGATTACGCCGGGTC
CTATCCCTACGACGTGCCAGATTACGCTGCAGCTCCAGCAGCGAAGAAAAAGAAGCTGGATTAAATGCAG
AGGCTCCGGTGCCCGTCAGTGGGCAGAGCGCACATCGCCCACAGTCCCCGAGAAGTTGGGGGGAGGGGTC
GGCAATTGAACCGGTGCCTAGAGAAGGTGGCGCGGGGTAAACTGGGAAAGTGATGTCGTGTACTGGCTCC
GCCTTTTTCCCGAGGGTGGGGGAGAACCGTATATAAGTGCAGTAGTCGCCGTGAACGTTCTTTTTCGCAA
CGGGTTTGCCGCCAGAACACAGGATCCTCGAGCCACCATGACCGAGTACAAGCCCACGGTGCGCCTCGCC
ACCCGCGACGACGTCCCCCGGGCCGTACGCACCCTCGCCGCCGCGTTCGCCGACTACCCCGCCACGCGCC
ACACCGTCGACCCGGACCGCCACATCGAGCGGGTCACCGAGCTGCAAGAACTCTTCCTCACGCGCGTCGG
GCTCGACATCGGCAAGGTGTGGGTCGCGGACGACGGCGCCGCGGTGGCGGTCTGGACCACGCCGGAGAGC
GTCGAAGCGGGGGCGGTGTTCGCCGAGATCGGCCCGCGCATGGCCGAGTTGAGCGGTTCCCGGCTGGCCG
CGCAGCAACAGATGGAAGGCCTCCTGGCGCCGCACCGGCCCAAGGAGCCCGCGTGGTTCCTGGCCACCGT
CGGCGTCTCGCCCGACCACCAGGGCAAGGGTCTGGGCAGCGCCGTCGTGCTCCCCGGAGTGGAGGCGGCC
GAGCGCGCCGGGGTGCCCGCCTTCCTGGAGACCTCCGCGCCCCGCAACCTCCCCTTCTACGAGCGGCTCG
GCTTCACCGTCACCGCCGACGTCGAGGTGCCCGAAGGACCGCGCACCTGGTGCATGACCCGCAAGCCCGG
TGCCTGAATCTAGTGTCGACAATCAACCTCTGGATTACAAAATTTGTGAAAGATTGACTGGTATTCTTAA
CTATGTTGCTCCTTTTACGCTATGTGGATACGCTGCTTTAATGCCTTTGTATCATGCTATTGCTTCCCGT
ATGGCTTTCATTTTCTCCTCCTTGTATAAATCCTGGTTGCTGTCTCTTTATGAGGAGTTGTGGCCCGTTG
TCAGGCAACGTGGCGTGGTGTGCACTGTGTTTGCTGACGCAACCCCCACTGGTTGGGGCATTGCCACCAC
CTGTCAGCTCCTTTCCGGGACTTTCGCTTTCCCCCTCCCTATTGCCACGGCGGAACTCATCGCCGCCTGC
CTTGCCCGCTGCTGGACAGGGGCTCGGCTGTTGGGCACTGACAATTCCGTGGTGTTGTCGGGGAAGCTGA
CGTCCTTTCCATGGCTGCTCGCCTGTGTTGCCACCTGGATTCTGCGCGGGACGTCCTTCTGCTACGTCCC
TTCGGCCCTCAATCCAGCGGACCTTCCTTCCCGCGGCCTGCTGCCGGCTCTGCGGCCTCTTCCGCGTCTT
CGCCTTCGCCCTCAGACGAGTCGGATCTCCCTTTGGGCCGCCTCCCCGCCTGGAATTCGGTACCTTTTTA
AAAGAAAAGGGGGGACTGGAAGGGCTAATTCACTCCCAACGAAGACAAGATATCATAACTTCGTATAGCA
TACATTATACGAAGTTATAATTTATTTGTGAAATTTGTGATGCTATTGCTTTATTTGTAACCATATGTTT
ATTTGTGAAATTTGTGATGCTATTGCTTTATTTGTAACCATTGCTTTTTGCTTGTACTGGGTCTCTCTGG
TTAGACCAGATCTGAGCCTGGGAGCTCTCTGGCTAACTAGGGAACCCACTGCTTAAGCCTCAATAAAGCT
TGCCTCGACCAGCCTCGACTGTGCCTTCTAGTTGCCAGCCATCTGTTGTTTGCCCCTCCCCCGTGCCTTC
CTTGACCCTGGAAGGTGCCACTCCCACTGTCCTTTCCTAATAAAATGAGGAAATTGCATCGCATTGTCTG
AGTAGGTGTCATTCTATTCTGGGGGGTGGGGTGGGGCAGGACAGCAAGGGGGAGGATTGGGAAGACAATA
GCAGGCATGCTGGGGATGCGGTGGGCTCTATGGCCTGCAGCTGCATTAATGAATCGGCCAACGCGCGGGG
AGAGGCGGTTTGCGTATTGGGCGCTCTTCCGCTTCCTCGCTCACTGACTCGCTGCGCTCGGTCGTTCGGC
TGCGGCGAGCGGTATCAGCTCACTCAAAGGCGGTAATACGGTTATCCACAGAATCAGGGGATAACGCAGG
AAAGAACATGTGAGCAAAAGGCCAGCAAAAGGCCAGGAACCGTAAAAAGGCCGCGTTGCTGGCGTTTTTC
CATAGGCTCCGCCCCCCTGACGAGCATCACAAAAATCGACGCTCAAGTCAGAGGTGGCGAAACCCGACAG
GACTATAAAGATACCAGGCGTTTCCCCCTGGAAGCTCCCTCGTGCGCTCTCCTGTTCCGACCCTGCCGCT
TACCGGATACCTGTCCGCCTTTCTCCCTTCGGGAAGCGTGGCGCTTTCTCATAGCTCACGCTGTAGGTAT
CTCAGTTCGGTGTAGGTCGTTCGCTCCAAGCTGGGCTGTGTGCACGAACCCCCCGTTCAGCCCGACCGCT
GCGCCTTATCCGGTAACTATCGTCTTGAGTCCAACCCGGTAAGACACGACTTATCGCCACTGGCAGCAGC
CACTGGTAACAGGATTAGCAGAGCGAGGTATGTAGGCGGTGCTACAGAGTTCTTGAAGTGGTGGCCTAAC
TACGGCTACACTAGAAGAACAGTATTTGGTATCTGCGCTCTGCTGAAGCCAGTTACCTTCGGAAAAAGAG
TTGGTAGCTCTTGATCCGGCAAACAAACCACCGCTGGTAGCGGTGGTTTTTTTGTTTGCAAGCAGCAGAT
TACGCGCAGAAAAAAAGGATCTCAAGAAGATCCTTTGATCTTTTCTACGGGGTCTGACGCTCAGTGGAAC
GAAAACTCACGTTAAGGGATTTTGGTCATGAGATTATCAAAAAGGATCTTCACCTAGATCCTTTTAAATT
AAAAATGAAGTTTTAAATCAATCTAAAGTATATATGAGTAAACTTGGTCTGACAGTTACCAATGCTTAAT
CAGTGAGGCACCTATCTCAGCGATCTGTCTATTTCGTTCATCCATAGTTGCCTGACTCCCCGTCGTGTAG
ATAACTACGATACGGGAGGGCTTACCATCTGGCCCCAGTGCTGCAATGATACCGCGAGACCCACGCTCAC
CGGCTCCAGATTTATCAGCAATAAACCAGCCAGCCGGAAGGGCCGAGCGCAGAAGTGGTCCTGCAACTTT
ATCCGCCTCCATCCAGTCTATTAATTGTTGCCGGGAAGCTAGAGTAAGTAGTTCGCCAGTTAATAGTTTG
CGCAACGTTGTTGCCATTGCTACAGGCATCGTGGTGTCACGCTCGTCGTTTGGTATGGCTTCATTCAGCT
CCGGTTCCCAACGATCAAGGCGAGTTACATGATCCCCCATGTTGTGCAAAAAAGCGGTTAGCTCCTTCGG
TCCTCCGATCGTTGTCAGAAGTAAGTTGGCCGCAGTGTTATCACTCATGGTTATGGCAGCACTGCATAAT
TCTCTTACTGTCATGCCATCCGTAAGATGCTTTTCTGTGACTGGTGAGTACTCAACCAAGTCATTCTGAG
AATAGTGTATGCGGCGACCGAGTTGCTCTTGCCCGGCGTCAATACGGGATAATACCGCGCCACATAGCAG
AACTTTAAAAGTGCTCATCATTGGAAAACGTTCTTCGGGGCGAAAACTCTCAAGGATCTTACCGCTGTTG
AGATCCAGTTCGATGTAACCCACTCGTGCACCCAACTGATCTTCAGCATCTTTTACTTTCACCAGCGTTT
CTGGGTGAGCAAAAACAGGAAGGCAAAATGCCGCAAAAAAGGGAATAAGGGCGACACGGAAATGTTGAAT
ACTCATACTCTTCCTTTTTCAATATTATTGAAGCATTTATCAGGGTTATTGTCTCATGAGCGG
Features (pLannotate 1.2.2; 28 found; start..end, strand, type, name):
     82..308     +  promoter       RSV promoter: Rous sarcoma virus enhancer/promoter
    309..489     +  LTR            5' LTR (truncated): truncated 5' long terminal repeat (LTR) from HIV-1
    536..661     +  misc_feature   HIV-1 Ψ: packaging signal of human immunodeficiency virus type 1
    645..983     +  CDS            HIV-1 gag (fragment): gag protein from human immunodeficiency virus 1; gag
   1153..1386    +  misc_feature   RRE: The Rev response element (RRE) of HIV-1 allows for Rev-dependent mRNA export from the nucleus to the cytoplasm.
   1763..1863    +  CDS            Rev (fragment): human immunodeficiency virus 1 (HIV-1) Rev protein; rev; enhances nuclear export of unspliced and incompletely spliced viral mRNAs
   1882..1999    +  misc_feature   cPPT/CTS: central polypurine tract and central termination sequence of HIV-1
   2036..2059    -  misc_feature   MCS (fragment): pBluescript multiple cloning site
   2741..3142    +  promoter       SFFV promoter: spleen focus-forming virus long terminal repeat (LTR) promoter
   3152..3187    +  intron         EF-1α intron A (fragment): truncated intron upstream of the start codon of human EF-1α
   3289..6534    +  CDS            cas9: CAS9_NEIMA - Experimental evidence at protein level: Swiss-Prot protein existence level 1. CRISPR (clustered regularly interspaced short palindromic repeat) is an adaptive immune system that provides protection against mobile genetic elements (viruses, transposable elements and conjugative plasmids). CRISPR clusters contain spacers, sequences complementary to antecedent mobile elements, and target invading nucleic acids. CRISPR clusters are transcribed and processed into CRISPR RNA (crRNA). In type II CRISPR systems correct processing of pre-crRNA requires a trans- encoded small RNA (tracrRNA)
   6619..6641    +  CDS            3xHA (fragment): three tandem HA epitope tags
   6658..6678    +  CDS            HA (fragment): HA (human influenza hemagglutinin) epitope tag
   6685..6711    +  CDS            NLS: nuclear localization signal (Makkerh et al., 1996)
   6741..6952    +  promoter       EF-1α core promoter: core promoter for human elongation factor EF-1α
   6968..7567    +  CDS            PuroR: puromycin N-acetyltransferase; pac from Streptomyces alboniger; confers resistance to puromycin
   7581..8169    +  misc_feature   WPRE: woodchuck hepatitis virus posttranscriptional regulatory element
   8186..8205    +  misc_feature   cPPT/CTS (fragment): central polypurine tract and central termination sequence of HIV-1
   8207..8241    +  LTR            3' LTR (ΔU3) (fragment): self-inactivating 3' long terminal repeat (LTR) from HIV-1
   8245..8278    +  protein_bind   loxP: Cre-mediated recombination occurs in the 8-bp core sequence (GCATACAT). Cre recombinase
   8281..8324    -  polyA_signal   SV40 poly(A) signal (fragment): SV40 polyadenylation signal
   8328..8372    -  polyA_signal   SV40 poly(A) signal (fragment): SV40 polyadenylation signal
   8388..8448    +  ncRNA          mir-TAR: Accession: RF00250 - Trans-activation response element (TAR)
   8489..8713    +  polyA_signal   bGH poly(A) signal: bovine growth hormone polyadenylation signal
   8718..8774    -  CDS            lacI (fragment): lac repressor; lacI; The lac repressor binds to the lac operator to inhibit transcription in E. coli. This inhibition can be relieved by adding lactose or isopropyl-β-D-thiogalactopyranoside (IPTG).
   8957..9545    -  rep_origin     ori: high-copy-number ColE1/pMB1/pBR322/pUC origin of replication
   9716..10576   -  CDS            AmpR: β-lactamase; bla; confers resistance to ampicillin, carbenicillin, and related antibiotics
  10577..48      -  promoter       AmpR promoter (across the origin): bla
