[The description below was written by a language model from this plasmid's Addgene catalogue record and pLannotate feature annotations shown in this document.]
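Description:
pSFFV-dNme2Cas9 is a third-generation-style, self-inactivating HIV-1 lentiviral transfer vector for expressing a catalytically dead Cas9 from Neisseria meningitidis (dNme2Cas9) in mammalian cells. It is propagated in E. coli through a high-copy ColE1/pUC-type origin with ampicillin resistance (AmpR under its own bla promoter). The catalogue lists a total size of 10,663 bp, whereas the annotated sequencing record is 10,633 nt. The viral backbone carries an RSV enhancer/promoter fused to a truncated 5' LTR, which drives genomic RNA production in packaging cells. This is followed by the Ψ packaging signal with a gag fragment, the Rev response element for Rev-dependent nuclear export, and the cPPT/CTS. At the 3' end lie a WPRE, which enhances transcript expression, and a ΔU3 3' LTR region in which a loxP site is annotated, with a bGH polyadenylation signal downstream.

The payload is a 3,246 bp Nme2Cas9 coding sequence driven by the spleen focus-forming virus (SFFV) LTR promoter, with a short EF-1α intron fragment annotated between promoter and gene. The D16A and H588A substitutions are recorded as the mutations in this nuclease-dead version, which in dead Cas9 designs leaves guide-RNA-directed DNA binding intact. The protein carries an N-terminal NLS and a C-terminal NLS-3xHA-NLS module for nuclear import and epitope detection. A separate EF-1α core promoter drives puromycin N-acetyltransferase, allowing selection of transduced cells. No guide RNA cassette is annotated, so the guide would have to be supplied separately. The record describes the purpose only as lentiviral expression of dNme2Cas9. Such a construct suits making stable cell lines for cleavage-free DNA targeting, although no effector domain is listed.
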