Addgene plasmid #193190: pSFFV-dNme2Cas9
Purpose: Lentiviral vector expressing nuclease-dead Cas9 from Neisseria meningitis (dNme2)
Depositing lab: Erik Sontheimer. Depositing organization: University of Massachusetts, Worcester. Publication: A Compact, High-Accuracy Cas9 with a Dinucleotide PAM for In Vivo Genome Editing. Edraki A, Mir A, Ibraheim R, Gainetdinov I, Yoon Y, Song CQ, Cao Y, Gallant J, Xue W, Rivera-Perez JA, Sontheimer EJ. Mol Cell. 2018 Dec 18. pii: S1097-2765(18)31033-5. doi: 10.1016/j.molcel.2018.12.003. PubMed 30581144.
Backbone
  Vector backbone: pSFFV
  Backbone size w/o insert (bp): 7217
  Total vector size (bp): 10663
  Vector type: Mammalian Expression
  Selectable markers: Puromycin
Growth in bacteria
  Bacterial resistance: Ampicillin, 100 μg/mL
  Growth temperature: 37°C
  Growth strain: NEB Stable
  Copy number: Unknown
Gene/Insert
  Gene/Insert name: dNme2Cas9 (alt name: dNme2Cas9c)
  Species: N. meningitidis
  Insert size (bp): 3246
  Mutation: H588A, D16A
  Promoter: SFFV
  Tag / fusion protein: NLS (N terminal on insert); NLS-3xHA-NLS (C terminal on insert)
  Cloning method: Restriction Enzyme; 5′ cloning site N/A (unknown if destroyed); 3′ cloning site N/A (unknown if destroyed)
  Sequencing primers: 5′ N/A; 3′ N/A
Terms and licenses: Academic/Nonprofit Terms; Industry Terms: Not Available to Industry
How to cite: pSFFV-dNme2Cas9 was a gift from Erik Sontheimer (Addgene plasmid # 193190 ; http://n2t.net/addgene:193190 ; RRID:Addgene_193190)
